>Addgene plasmid #91672 | pPN024 | addgene full sequence | sequence record 180476 | Addgene NGS Result
GAGGGCCTATTTCCCATGATTCCTTCATATTTGCATATACGATACAAGGCTGTTAGAGAGATAATTGGAA
TTAATTTGACTGTAAACACAAAGATATTAGTACAAAATACGTGACGTAGAAAGTAATAATTTCTTGGGTA
GTTTGCAGTTTTAAAATTATGTTTTAAAATGGACTATCATATGCTTACCGTAACTTGAAAGTATTTCGAT
TTCTTGGCTTTATATATCTTGTGGAAAGGACGAAACACCGCATTCCCCGTATGATCGTCCGTTTTAGAGC
TAGAAATAGCAAGTTAAAATAAGGCTAGTCCGTTATCAACTTGAAAAAGTGGCACCGAGTCGGTGCTTTT
TTAAGCTTGGCGTAATCATGGTCATAGCTGTTTCCTGTGTGAAATTGTTATCCGCTCACAATTCCACACA
ACATACGAGCCGGAAGCATAAAGTGTAAAGCCTGGGGTGCCTAATGAGTGAGCTAACTCACATTAATTGC
GTTGCGCTCACTGCCCGCTTTCCAGTCGGGAAACCTGTCGTGCCAGCTGCATTAATGAATCGGCCAACGC
GCGGGGAGAGGCGGTTTGCGTATTGGGCGCTCTTCCGCTTCCTCGCTCACTGACTCGCTGCGCTCGGTCG
TTCGGCTGCGGCGAGCGGTATCAGCTCACTCAAAGGCGGTAATACGGTTATCCACAGAATCAGGGGATAA
CGCAGGAAAGAACATGTGAGCAAAAGGCCAGCAAAAGGCCAGGAACCGTAAAAAGGCCGCGTTGCTGGCG
TTTTTCCATAGGCTCCGCCCCCCTGACGAGCATCACAAAAATCGACGCTCAAGTCAGAGGTGGCGAAACC
CGACAGGACTATAAAGATACCAGGCGTTTCCCCCTGGAAGCTCCCTCGTGCGCTCTCCTGTTCCGACCCT
GCCGCTTACCGGATACCTGTCCGCCTTTCTCCCTTCGGGAAGCGTGGCGCTTTCTCATAGCTCACGCTGT
AGGTATCTCAGTTCGGTGTAGGTCGTTCGCTCCAAGCTGGGCTGTGTGCACGAACCCCCCGTTCAGCCCG
ACCGCTGCGCCTTATCCGGTAACTATCGTCTTGAGTCCAACCCGGTAAGACACGACTTATCGCCACTGGC
AGCAGCCACTGGTAACAGGATTAGCAGAGCGAGGTATGTAGGCGGTGCTACAGAGTTCTTGAAGTGGTGG
CCTAACTACGGCTACACTAGAAGAACAGTATTTGGTATCTGCGCTCTGCTGAAGCCAGTTACCTTCGGAA
AAAGAGTTGGTAGCTCTTGATCCGGCAAACAAACCACCGCTGGTAGCGGTGGTTTTTTTGTTTGCAAGCA
GCAGATTACGCGCAGAAAAAAAGGATCTCAAGAAGATCCTTTGATCTTTTCTACGGGGTCTGACGCTCAG
TGGAACGAAAACTCACGTTAAGGGATTTTGGTCATGAGATTATCAAAAAGGATCTTCACCTAGATCCTTT
TAAATTAAAAATGAAGTTTTAAATCAATCTAAAGTATATATGAGTAAACTTGGTCTGACAGTTACCAATG
CTTAATCAGTGAGGCACCTATCTCAGCGATCTGTCTATTTCGTTCATCCATAGTTGCCTGACTCCCCGTC
GTGTAGATAACTACGATACGGGAGGGCTTACCATCTGGCCCCAGTGCTGCAATGATACCGCGAGACCCAC
GCTCACCGGCTCCAGATTTATCAGCAATAAACCAGCCAGCCGGAAGGGCCGAGCGCAGAAGTGGTCCTGC
AACTTTATCCGCCTCCATCCAGTCTATTAATTGTTGCCGGGAAGCTAGAGTAAGTAGTTCGCCAGTTAAT
AGTTTGCGCAACGTTGTTGCCATTGCTACAGGCATCGTGGTGTCACGCTCGTCGTTTGGTATGGCTTCAT
TCAGCTCCGGTTCCCAACGATCAAGGCGAGTTACATGATCCCCCATGTTGTGCAAAAAAGCGGTTAGCTC
CTTCGGTCCTCCGATCGTTGTCAGAAGTAAGTTGGCCGCAGTGTTATCACTCATGGTTATGGCAGCACTG
CATAATTCTCTTACTGTCATGCCATCCGTAAGATGCTTTTCTGTGACTGGTGAGTACTCAACCAAGTCAT
TCTGAGAATAGTGTATGCGGCGACCGAGTTGCTCTTGCCCGGCGTCAATACGGGATAATACCGCGCCACA
TAGCAGAACTTTAAAAGTGCTCATCATTGGAAAACGTTCTTCGGGGCGAAAACTCTCAAGGATCTTACCG
CTGTTGAGATCCAGTTCGATGTAACCCACTCGTGCACCCAACTGATCTTCAGCATCTTTTACTTTCACCA
GCGTTTCTGGGTGAGCAAAAACAGGAAGGCAAAATGCCGCAAAAAAGGGAATAAGGGCGACACGGAAATG
TTGAATACTCATACTCTTCCTTTTTCAATATTATTGAAGCATTTATCAGGGTTATTGTCTCATGAGCGGA
TACATATTTGAATGTATTTAGAAAAATAAACAAATAGGGGTTCCGCGCACATTTCCCCGAAAAGTGCCAC
CTGACGTCTAAGAAACCATTATTATCATGACATTAACCTATAAAAATAGGCGTATCACGAGGCCCTTTCG
TCTCGCGCGTTTCGGTGATGACGGTGAAAACCTCTGACACATGCAGCTCCCGGAGACGGTCACAGCTTGT
CTGTAAGCGGATGCCGGGAGCAGACAAGCCCGTCAGGGCGCGTCAGCGGGTGTTGGCGGGTGTCGGGGCT
GGCTTAACTATGCGGCATCAGAGCAGATTGTACTGAGAGTGCACCATATGCGGTGTGAAATACCGCACAG
ATGCGTAAGGAGAAAATACCGCATCAGGCGCCATTCGCCATTCAGGCTGCGCAACTGTTGGGAAGGGCGA
TCGGTGCGGGCCTCTTCGCTATTACGCCAGCTGGCGAAAGGGGGATGTGCTGCAAGGCGATTAAGTTGGG
TAACGCCAGGGTTTTCCCAGTCACGACGTTGTAAAACGACGGCCAGTGAATTCGAGCTCGGTACCCGGGG
ATCCGTTAATTAA
Features (pLannotate 1.2.2; 13 found; start..end, strand, type, name):
      1..241     +  promoter       U6 promoter: RNA polymerase III promoter for human U6 snRNA
    271..346     +  misc_RNA       gRNA scaffold: guide RNA scaffold for the Streptococcus pyogenes CRISPR/Cas9 system
    395..411     -  protein_bind   lac operator: The lac repressor binds to the lac operator to inhibit transcription in E. coli. This inhibition can be relieved by adding lactose or isopropyl-β-D-thiogalactopyranoside (IPTG). lac repressor encoded by lacI
    419..449     -  promoter       lac promoter: promoter for the E. coli lac operon
    464..485     -  protein_bind   CAP binding site: CAP binding activates transcription in the presence of cAMP. E. coli catabolite activator protein
    498..590     -  CDS            lacI (fragment): lac repressor; lacI; The lac repressor binds to the lac operator to inhibit transcription in E. coli. This inhibition can be relieved by adding lactose or isopropyl-β-D-thiogalactopyranoside (IPTG).
    773..1361    -  rep_origin     ori: high-copy-number ColE1/pMB1/pBR322/pUC origin of replication
   1532..2392    -  CDS            AmpR: β-lactamase; bla; confers resistance to ampicillin, carbenicillin, and related antibiotics
   2393..2497    -  promoter       AmpR promoter: bla
   2592..2627    +  CDS            rop (fragment): Rop protein, which maintains plasmids at low copy number; rop
   2729..2828    +  misc_feature   bom (fragment): basis of mobility region from pBR322
   2834..2991    -  CDS            lacZα (fragment): LacZα fragment of β-galactosidase; lacZ fragment
   2988..3014    +  misc_feature   MCS (fragment): pUC18/19 multiple cloning site
