[The description below was written by a language model from this plasmid's Addgene catalogue record and pLannotate feature annotations shown in this document.]
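Description:
pPN024 is a small (about 3.0 kb) CRISPR guide RNA expression plasmid built on a pUC19 backbone carrying a U6 promoter cassette. It is propagated in E. coli as a high-copy plasmid through the ColE1/pUC-type origin of replication and is selected with ampicillin via the β-lactamase (AmpR) gene and its native promoter. The remaining annotated features are the lac promoter, lac operator and CAP binding site, together with fragments of lacZα, lacI, rop, bom and the multiple cloning site. These are leftovers of the pUC19 parent and have no stated role in the construct's function.

The payload is a single-guide RNA targeting human SYNGAP1, a gene also known by the aliases MRD5, RASA5 and SYNGAP. The human U6 promoter, an RNA polymerase III promoter suited to producing short transcripts, sits directly upstream of the guide, which is followed by the Streptococcus pyogenes Cas9 gRNA scaffold. The roughly 20-nucleotide spacer was inserted between promoter and scaffold using BbsI sites that were destroyed during cloning. The spacer itself is not separately annotated in the feature table, but the gap between the U6 promoter and the scaffold corresponds to its position.

The plasmid encodes no Cas9, no mammalian selection marker and no reporter, so Cas9 has to be provided from another source for editing to occur. It was deposited in connection with work on scaled CRISPR editing of human pluripotent stem cells to study psychiatric disease, and its stated purpose is to express the SYNGAP1-targeting sgRNA.
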