Addgene plasmid #91672: pPN024
Purpose: Express sgRNA targeting human SYNGAP1
Depositing lab: Lindy Barrett. Depositing organization: Broad Institute. Publication: A Scaled Framework for CRISPR Editing of Human Pluripotent Stem Cells to Study Psychiatric Disease. Hazelbaker DZ, Beccard A, Bara AM, Dabkowski N, Messana A, Mazzucato P, Lam D, Manning D, Eggan K, Barrett LE. Stem Cell Reports. 2017 Oct 10;9(4):1315-1327. doi: 10.1016/j.stemcr.2017.09.006. PubMed 29020615.
Backbone
  Vector backbone: pUC19-U6 promoter
  Vector type: CRISPR
Growth in bacteria
  Bacterial resistance: Ampicillin, 100 μg/mL
  Growth temperature: 37°C
  Growth strain: DH5alpha
  Copy number: High Copy
Gene/Insert
  Gene/Insert name: SYNGAP1 (alt name: NM_006772.2)
  gRNA/shRNA sequence: CATTCCCCGTATGATCGTCC
  Species: H. sapiens (human)
  Insert size (bp): 21
  Entrez Gene: SYNGAP1 (a.k.a. MRD5, RASA1, RASA5, SYNGAP)
  Promoter: U6
  Cloning method: Restriction Enzyme; 5′ cloning site BbsI (destroyed during cloning); 3′ cloning site BbsI (destroyed during cloning)
  Sequencing primers: 5′ M13F (-21)
Terms and licenses: Academic/Nonprofit Terms; Industry Terms: Not Available to Industry
How to cite: pPN024 was a gift from Lindy Barrett (Addgene plasmid # 91672 ; http://n2t.net/addgene:91672 ; RRID:Addgene_91672)
